>Addgene plasmid #108109 | LentiV_Neo_SIK3_CR_T142Q | addgene full sequence | sequence record 207842 | Addgene NGS Result
GAACAAAAGCTGGAGCTGCAAGCTTAATGTAGTCTTATGCAATACTCTTGTAGTCTTGCAACATGGTAAC
GATGAGTTAGCAACATGCCTTACAAGGAGAGAAAAAGCACCGTGCATGCCGATTGGTGGAAGTAAGGTGG
TACGATCGTGCCTTATTAGGAAGGCAACAGACGGGTCTGACATGGATTGGACGAACCACTGAATTGCCGC
ATTGCAGAGATATTGTATTTAAGTGCCTAGCTCGATACATAAACGGGTCTCTCTGGTTAGACCAGATCTG
AGCCTGGGAGCTCTCTGGCTAACTAGGGAACCCACTGCTTAAGCCTCAATAAAGCTTGCCTTGAGTGCTT
CAAGTAGTGTGTGCCCGTCTGTTGTGTGACTCTGGTAACTAGAGATCCCTCAGACCCTTTTAGTCAGTGT
GGAAAATCTCTAGCAGTGGCGCCCGAACAGGGACTTGAAAGCGAAAGGGAAACCAGAGGAGCTCTCTCGA
CGCAGGACTCGGCTTGCTGAAGCGCGCACGGCAAGAGGCGAGGGGCGGCGACTGGTGAGTACGCCAAAAA
TTTTGACTAGCGGAGGCTAGAAGGAGAGAGATGGGTGCGAGAGCGTCAGTATTAAGCGGGGGAGAATTAG
ATCGCGATGGGAAAAAATTCGGTTAAGGCCAGGGGGAAAGAAAAAATATAAATTAAAACATATAGTATGG
GCAAGCAGGGAGCTAGAACGATTCGCAGTTAATCCTGGCCTGTTAGAAACATCAGAAGGCTGTAGACAAA
TACTGGGACAGCTACAACCATCCCTTCAGACAGGATCAGAAGAACTTAGATCATTATATAATACAGTAGC
AACCCTCTATTGTGTGCATCAAAGGATAGAGATAAAAGACACCAAGGAAGCTTTAGACAAGATAGAGGAA
GAGCAAAACAAAAGTAAGACCACCGCACAGCAAGCGGCCGCTGATCTTCAGACCTGGAGGAGGAGATATG
AGGGACAATTGGAGAAGTGAATTATATAAATATAAAGTAGTAAAAATTGAACCATTAGGAGTAGCACCCA
CCAAGGCAAAGAGAAGAGTGGTGCAGAGAGAAAAAAGAGCAGTGGGAATAGGAGCTTTGTTCCTTGGGTT
CTTGGGAGCAGCAGGAAGCACTATGGGCGCAGCGTCAATGACGCTGACGGTACAGGCCAGACAATTATTG
TCTGGTATAGTGCAGCAGCAGAACAATTTGCTGAGGGCTATTGAGGCGCAACAGCATCTGTTGCAACTCA
CAGTCTGGGGCATCAAGCAGCTCCAGGCAAGAATCCTGGCTGTGGAAAGATACCTAAAGGATCAACAGCT
CCTGGGGATTTGGGGTTGCTCTGGAAAACTCATTTGCACCACTGCTGTGCCTTGGAATGCTAGTTGGAGT
AATAAATCTCTGGAACAGATTTGGAATCACACGACCTGGATGGAGTGGGACAGAGAAATTAACAATTACA
CAAGCTTAATACACTCCTTAATTGAAGAATCGCAAAACCAGCAAGAAAAGAATGAACAAGAATTATTGGA
ATTAGATAAATGGGCAAGTTTGTGGAATTGGTTTAACATAACAAATTGGCTGTGGTATATAAAATTATTC
ATAATGATAGTAGGAGGCTTGGTAGGTTTAAGAATAGTTTTTGCTGTACTTTCTATAGTGAATAGAGTTA
GGCAGGGATATTCACCATTATCGTTTCAGACCCACCTCCCAACCCCGAGGGGACCCAGACCACAATTTTA
AAAGAAAAGGGGGGATTGGGGGGTACAGTGCAGGGGAAAGAATAGTAGACATAATAGCAACAGACATACA
AACTAAAGAATTACAAAAACAAATTACAAAAATTCAAAATTTTCGGGTTTATTACAGGGACAGCAGAGAT
CCACTTTGGCGCCGGCTCGAGTGGCTCCGGTGCCCGTCAGTGGGCAGAGCGCACATCGCCCACAGTCCCC
GAGAAGTTGGGGGGAGGGGTCGGCAATTGAACCGGTGCCTAGAGAAGGTGGCGCGGGGTAAACTGGGAAA
GTGATGTCGTGTACTGGCTCCGCCTTTTTCCCGAGGGTGGGGGAGAACCGTATATAAGTGCAGTAGTCGC
CGTGAACGTTCTTTTTCGCAACGGGTTTGCCGCCAGAACACAGGTGTCGTGACGCGGGATCCGCCACCCG
GAGGTTTCACTGCACAACAAGATGGCGGCGGCGGCGGCGAGCGGAGCTGGCGGGGCTGCCGGGGCCGGGA
CTGGGGGAGCCGGGCCCGCGGGCCGCCTGCTGCCTCCGCCCGCGCCGGGGTCCCCAGCCGCCCCCGCTGC
CGTGTCCCCTGCGGCCGGCCAGCCGCGTCCCCCAGCCCCGGCCTCCCGCGGACCCATGCCCGCCCGTATC
GGCTACTACGAGATCGACCGCACCATCGGCAAGGGCAACTTCGCGGTGGTCAAGCGGGCCACGCACCTCG
TCACCAAGGCCAAGGTTGCTATCAAGATCATAGATAAGACCCAGCTGGATGAAGAAAACTTGAAGAAGAT
TTTCCGGGAAGTTCAAATTATGAAGATGCTTTGCCACCCCCATATCATCAGGCTCTACCAGGTTATGGAG
ACAGAACGGATGATTTATCTGGTGCAAGAATATGCTAGTGGAGGGGAAATATTTGACCACCTGGTGGCCC
ATGGTAGAATGGCAGAAAAGGAGGCACGTCGCAAGTTCAAACAGATCGTCACAGCTGTCTATTTTTGTCA
CTGTCGGAACATTGTTCATCGTGATTTAAAAGCTGAAAATTTACTTCTGGATGCCAATCTGAATATCAAA
ATAGCAGATTTTGGTTTCAGTAACCTCTTCACTCCTGGGCAGCTGCTGAAGACCTGGTGTGGCAGCCCTC
CCTATGCTGCACCTGAACTCTTTGAAGGAAAAGAATATGATGGGCCCAAAGTGGACATCTGGAGCCTTGG
AGTTGTCCTCTACGTGCTTGTGTGCGGTGCCCTGCCATTTGATGGAAGCACACTGCAGAATCTGCGGGCC
CGCGTGCTGAGTGGAAAGTTCCGCATCCCATTTTTTATGTCCACAGAATGTGAGCATTTGATCCGCCATA
TGTTGGTGTTAGATCCCAATAAGCGCCTCTCCATGGAGCAGATCTGCAAGCACAAGTGGATGAAGCTAGG
GGACGCCGATCCCAACTTTGACAGGTTAATAGCTGAATGCCAACAACTAAAGGAAGAAAGACAGGTGGAC
CCCCTGAATGAGGATGTCCTCTTGGCCATGGAGGACATGGGACTGGACAAAGAACAGACACTGCAGGCGG
AGCAGGCAGGTACTGCTATGAACATCAGCGTTCCCCAGGTGCAGCTGATCAACCCAGAGAACCAAATTGT
GGAGCCGGATGGGACACTGAATTTGGACAGTGATGAGGGTGAAGAGCCTTCCCCTGAAGCATTGGTGCGC
TATTTGTCAATGAGGAGGCACACAGTGGGTGTGGCTGACCCACGCACGGAAGTTATGGAAGATCTGCAGA
AGCTCCTACCTGGCTTTCCTGGAGTCAACCCCCAGGCTCCATTCCTGCAGGTGGCCCCTAATGTGAACTT
CATGCACAACCTGTTGCCTATGCAAAACTTGCAACCAACCGGGCAACTTGAGTACAAGGAGCAGTCTCTC
CTACAGCCGCCCACGCTACAGCTGTTGAATGGAATGGGCCCCCTTGGCCGGAGGGCATCAGATGGAGGAG
CCAACATCCAACTGCATGCCCAGCAGCTGCTGAAGCGCCCACGGGGACCCTCTCCGCTTGTCACCATGAC
ACCAGCAGTGCCAGCAGTTACCCCTGTGGACGAGGAGAGCTCAGACGGGGAGCCAGACCAGGAAGCTGTG
CAGAGGTACTTGGCAAATAGGTCCAAAAGACATACACTGGCCATGACCAACCCTACAGCTGAGATCCCAC
CGGACCTACAACGGCAGCTAGGACAGCAGCCTTTCCGTTCCCGGGTCTGGCCTCCTCACCTGGTACCTGA
TCAGCATCGCTCTACCTACAAGGACTCCAACACTCTGCACCTCCCTACGGAGCGTTTCTCCCCTGTGCGC
CGGTTCTCAGATGGGGCTGCGAGCATCCAGGCCTTCAAAGCTCACCTGGAAAAAATGGGCAACAACAGCA
GCATCAAACAGCTGCAGCAGGAGTGTGAGCAGCTGCAGAAGATGTACGGGGGGCAGATTGATGAAAGAAC
CCTGGAGAAGACCCAGCAGCAGCATATGTTATACCAGCAGGAGCAGCACCATCAAATTCTCCAGCAACAA
ATTCAAGACTCTATCTGTCCTCCTCAGCCATCTCCACCTCTTCAGGCTGCATGTGAAAATCAGCCAGCCC
TCCTTACCCATCAGCTCCAGAGGTTAAGGATTCAGCCTTCAAGCCCACCCCCCAACCACCCCAACAACCA
TCTCTTCAGGCAGCCCAGTAATAGTCCTCCCCCCATGAGCAGTGCCATGATCCAGCCTCACGGGGCTGCA
TCTTCTTCCCAGTTTCAAGGCTTACCTTCCCGCAGTGCAATCTTTCAGCAGCAACCTGAGAACTGTTCCT
CTCCTCCCAACGTGGCACTAACCTGCTTGGGTATGCAGCAGCCTGCTCAGTCACAGCAGGTCACCATCCA
AGTCCAAGAGCCTGTTGACATGCTCAGCAACATGCCAGGCACAGCTGCAGGCTCCAGTGGGCGCGGCATC
TCCATCAGCCCCAGTGCTGGTCAGATGCAGATGCAGCACCGTACCAACCTGATGGCCACCCTCAGCTATG
GGCACCGTCCCTTGTCCAAGCAGCTGAGTGCTGACAGTGCAGAGGCTCACAGTGCACATCAGCAGCCGCC
ACACTATACCACGTCGGCACTACAGCAGGCCCTGCTGTCTCCCACGCCGCCAGACTATACAAGACACCAG
CAGGTACCCCACATCCTTCAAGGACTGCTTTCTCCCCGGCATTCGCTCACCGGCCACTCGGACATCCGGC
TGCCCCCAACAGAGTTTGCACAGCTCATTAAAAGGCAGCAGCAACAACGGCAGCAGCAGCAGCAACAGCA
GCAACAGCAAGAATACCAGGAACTGTTCAGGCACATGAACCAAGGGGATGCGGGGAGTCTGGCTCCCAGC
CTTGGGGGACAGAGCATGACAGAGCGCCAGGCTTTATCTTATCAAAATGCTGACTCTTATCACCATCACA
CCAGCCCCCAGCATCTGCTACAAATCAGGGCACAAGAATGTGTCTCACAGGCTTCCTCACCCACCCCGCC
CCACGGGTATGCTCACCAGCCGGCACTGATGCATTCAGAGAGCATGGAGGAGGACTGCTCGTGTGAGGGG
GCCAAGGATGGCTTCCAAGACAGTAAGAGTTCAAGTACATTGACCAAAGGTTGCCATGACAGCCCTCTGC
TCTTGAGTACCGGTGGACCTGGGGACCCTGAATCTTTGCTAGGAACTGTGAGTCATGCCCAAGAATTGGG
GATACATCCCTATGGTCATCAGCCAACTGCTGCATTCAGTAAAAATAAGGTGCCCAGCAGAGAGCCTGTC
ATAGGGAACTGCATGGATAGAAGTTCTCCAGGACAAGCAGTGGAGCTGCCGGATCACAATGGGCTCGGGT
ACCCAGCACGCCCCTCCGTCCATGAGCACCACAGGCCCCGGGCCCTCCAGAGACACCACACGATCCAGAA
CAGCGACGATGCTTATGTACAGCTGGATAACTTGCCAGGAATGAGTCTCGTGGCTGGGAAAGCACTTAGC
TCTGCCCGGATGTCGGATGCAGTTCTCAGTCAGTCTTCGCTCATGGGCAGCCAGCAGTTTCAGGATGGGG
AAAATGAGGAATGTGGGGCAAGCCTGGGAGGTCATGAGCACCCAGACCTGAGTGATGGCAGCCAGCATTT
AAACTCCTCTTGCTATCCATCTACGTGTATTACAGACATTCTGCTCAGCTACAAGCACCCCGAAGTCTCC
TTCAGCATGGAGCAGGCAGGCGTGGGCAGCGGCGCCACCAACTTCAGCCTGCTGAAGCAGGCCGGCGACG
TGGAGGAGAACCCCGGCCCCATGACCGAGTACAAGCCCATGATTGAACAAGATGGATTGCACGCAGGTTC
TCCGGCCGCTTGGGTGGAGAGGCTATTCGGCTATGACTGGGCACAACAGACAATCGGCTGCTCTGATGCC
GCCGTGTTCCGGCTGTCAGCGCAGGGGCGCCCGGTTCTTTTTGTCAAGACCGACCTGTCCGGTGCCCTGA
ATGAACTGCAGGACGAGGCAGCGCGGCTATCGTGGCTGGCCACGACGGGCGTTCCTTGCGCAGCTGTGCT
CGACGTTGTCACTGAAGCGGGAAGGGACTGGCTGCTATTGGGCGAAGTGCCGGGGCAGGATCTCCTGTCA
TCTCACCTTGCTCCTGCCGAGAAAGTATCCATCATGGCTGATGCAATGCGGCGGCTGCATACGCTTGATC
CGGCTACCTGCCCATTCGACCACCAAGCGAAACATCGCATCGAGCGAGCACGTACTCGGATGGAAGCCGG
TCTTGTCGATCAGGATGATCTGGACGAAGAGCATCAGGGGCTCGCGCCAGCCGAACTGTTCGCCAGGCTC
AAGGCGCGCATGCCCGATGGCGAGGATCTCGTCGTGACCCATGGCGATGCCTGCTTGCCGAATATCATGG
TGGAAAATGGCCGCTTTTCTGGATTCATCGACTGTGGCCGGCTGGGTGTGGCGGACCGCTATCAGGACAT
AGCGTTGGCTACCCGTGATATTGCTGAAGAGCTTGGCGGCGAATGGGCTGACCGCTTCCTCGTGCTTTAC
GGTATCGCCGCTCCCGATTCGCAGCGCATCGCCTTCTATCGCCTTCTTGACGAGTTCTTCTGAACGCGTT
AAGTCGACAATCAACCTCTGGATTACAAAATTTGTGAAAGATTGACTGGTATTCTTAACTATGTTGCTCC
TTTTACGCTATGTGGATACGCTGCTTTAATGCCTTTGTATCATGCTATTGCTTCCCGTATGGCTTTCATT
TTCTCCTCCTTGTATAAATCCTGGTTGCTGTCTCTTTATGAGGAGTTGTGGCCCGTTGTCAGGCAACGTG
GCGTGGTGTGCACTGTGTTTGCTGACGCAACCCCCACTGGTTGGGGCATTGCCACCACCTGTCAGCTCCT
TTCCGGGACTTTCGCTTTCCCCCTCCCTATTGCCACGGCGGAACTCATCGCCGCCTGCCTTGCCCGCTGC
TGGACAGGGGCTCGGCTGTTGGGCACTGACAATTCCGTGGTGTTGTCGGGGAAATCATCGTCCTTTCCTT
GGCTGCTCGCCTGTGTTGCCACCTGGATTCTGCGCGGGACGTCCTTCTGCTACGTCCCTTCGGCCCTCAA
TCCAGCGGACCTTCCTTCCCGCGGCCTGCTGCCGGCTCTGCGGCCTCTTCCGCGTCTTCGCCTTCGCCCT
CAGACGAGTCGGATCTCCCTTTGGGCCGCCTCCCCGCGTCGACTTTAAGACCAATGACTTACAAGGCAGC
TGTAGATCTTAGCCACTTTTTAAAAGAAAAGGGGGGACTGGAAGGGCTAATTCACTCCCAACGAAGACAA
GATCTGCTTTTTGCTTGTACTGGGTCTCTCTGGTTAGACCAGATCTGAGCCTGGGAGCTCTCTGGCTAAC
TAGGGAACCCACTGCTTAAGCCTCAATAAAGCTTGCCTTGAGTGCTTCAAGTAGTGTGTGCCCGTCTGTT
GTGTGACTCTGGTAACTAGAGATCCCTCAGACCCTTTTAGTCAGTGTGGAAAATCTCTAGCAGTACGTAT
AGTAGTTCATGTCATCTTATTATTCAGTATTTATAACTTGCAAAGAAATGAATATCAGAGAGTGAGAGGA
ACTTGTTTATTGCAGCTTATAATGGTTACAAATAAAGCAATAGCATCACAAATTTCACAAATAAAGCATT
TTTTTCACTGCATTCTAGTTGTGGTTTGTCCAAACTCATCAATGTATCTTATCATGTCTGGCTCTAGCTA
TCCCGCCCCTAACTCCGCCCATCCCGCCCCTAACTCCGCCCAGTTCCGCCCATTCTCCGCCCCATGGCTG
ACTAATTTTTTTTATTTATGCAGAGGCCGAGGCCGCCTCGGCCTCTGAGCTATTCCAGAAGTAGTGAGGA
GGCTTTTTTGGAGGCCTAGGGACGTACCCAATTCGCCCTATAGTGAGTCGTATTACGCGCGCTCACTGGC
CGTCGTTTTACAACGTCGTGACTGGGAAAACCCTGGCGTTACCCAACTTAATCGCCTTGCAGCACATCCC
CCTTTCGCCAGCTGGCGTAATAGCGAAGAGGCCCGCACCGATCGCCCTTCCCAACAGTTGCGCAGCCTGA
ATGGCGAATGGG
[124 nt withheld, positions 8343-8466]
C
[91 nt withheld, positions 8468-8558]
A
[49 nt withheld, positions 8560-8608]
CCTTTGACGTTGGAGTCCACGTTCTTT
[37 nt withheld, positions 8636-8672]
ACCCTATCTCGGTCTATTCTTTTGATTTATAAGGGATTTTGCCGATTTCGGCCTATTGGTTAAAAAATGA
GCTGATTTAACAAAAATTTAACGCGAATTTTAACAAAATATTAACGCTTACAATTTAGGTGGCACTTTTC
GGGGAAATGTGCGCGGAACCCCTATTTGTTTATTTTTCTAAATACATTCAAATATGTATCCGCTCATGAG
ACAATAACCCTGATAAATGCTTCAATAATATTGAAAAAGGAAGAGTATGAGTATTCAACATTTCCGTGTC
GCCCTTATTCCCTTTTTTGCGGCATTTTGCCTTCCTGTTTTTGCTCACCCAGAAACGCTGGTGAAAGTAA
AAGATGCTGAAGATCAGTTGGGTGCACGAGTGGGTTACATCGAACTGGATCTCAACAGCGGTAAGATCCT
TGAGAGTTTTCGCCCCGAAGAACGTTTTCCAATGATGAGCACTTTTAAAGTTCTGCTATGTGGCGCGGTA
TTATCCCGTATTGACGCCGGGCAAGAGCAACTCGGTCGCCGCATACACTATTCTCAGAATGACTTGGTTG
AGTACTCACCAGTCACAGAAAAGCATCTTACGGATGGCATGACAGTAAGAGAATTATGCAGTGCTGCCAT
AACCATGAGTGATAACACTGCGGCCAACTTACTTCTGACAACGATCGGAGGACCGAAGGAGCTAACCGCT
TTTTTGCACAACATGGGGGATCATGTAACTCGCCTTGATCGTTGGGAACCGGAGCTGAATGAAGCCATAC
CAAACGACGAGCGTGACACCACGATGCCTGTAGCAATGGCAACAACGTTGCGCAAACTATTAACTGGCGA
ACTACTTACTCTAGCTTCCCGGCAACAATTAATAGACTGGATGGAGGCGGATAAAGTTGCAGGACCACTT
CTGCGCTCGGCCCTTCCGGCTGGCTGGTTTATTGCTGATAAATCTGGAGCCGGTGAGCGTGGGTCTCGCG
GTATCATTGCAGCACTGGGGCCAGATGGTAAGCCCTCCCGTATCGTAGTTATCTACACGACGGGGAGTCA
GGCAACTATGGATGAACGAAATAGACAGATCGCTGAGATAGGTGCCTCACTGATTAAGCATTGGTAACTG
TCAGACCAAGTTTACTCATATATACTTTAGATTGATTTAAAACTTCATTTTTAATTTAAAAGGATCTAGG
TGAAGATCCTTTTTGATAATCTCATGACCAAAATCCCTTAACGTGAGTTTTCGTTCCACTGAGCGTCAGA
CCCCGTAGAAAAGATCAAAGGATCTTCTTGAGATCCTTTTTTTCTGCGCGTAATCTGCTGCTTGCAAACA
AAAAAACCACCGCTACCAGCGGTGGTTTGTTTGCCGGATCAAGAGCTACCAACTCTTTTTCCGAAGGTAA
CTGGCTTCAGCAGAGCGCAGATACCAAATACTGTTCTTCTAGTGTAGCCGTAGTTAGGCCACCACTTCAA
GAACTCTGTAGCACCGCCTACATACCTCGCTCTGCTAATCCTGTTACCAGTGGCTGCTGCCAGTGGCGAT
AAGTCGTGTCTTACCGGGTTGGACTCAAGACGATAGTTACCGGATAAGGCGCAGCGGTCGGGCTGAACGG
GGGGTTCGTGCACACAGCCCAGCTTGGAGCGAACGACCTACACCGAACTGAGATACCTACAGCGTGAGCT
ATGAGAAAGCGCCACGCTTCCCGAAGGGAGAAAGGCGGACAGGTATCCGGTAAGCGGCAGGGTCGGAACA
GGAGAGCGCACGAGGGAGCTTCCAGGGGGAAACGCCTGGTATCTTTATAGTCCTGTCGGGTTTCGCCACC
TCTGACTTGAGCGTCGATTTTTGTGATGCTCGTCAGGGGGGCGGAGCCTATGGAAAAACGCCAGCAACGC
GGCCTTTTTACGGTTCCTGGCCTTTTGCTGGCCTTTTGCTCACATGTTCTTTCCTGCGTTATCCCCTGAT
TCTGTGGATAACCGTATTACCGCCTTTGAGTGAGCTGATACCGCTCGCCGCAGCCGAACGACCGAGCGCA
GCGAGTCAGTGAGCGAGGAAGCGGAAGAGCGCCCAATACGCAAACCGCCTCTCCCCGCGCGTTGGCCGAT
TCATTAATGCAGCTGGCACGACAGGTTTCCCGACTGGAAAGCGGGCAGTGAGCGCAACGCAATTAATGTG
AGTTAGCTCACTCATTAGGCACCCCAGGCTTTACACTTTATGCTTCCGGCTCGTATGTTGTGTGGAATTG
TGAGCGGATAACAATTTCACACAGGAAACAGCTATGACCATGATTACGCCAAGCGCGCAATTAACCCTCA
CTAAAGG
Features (pLannotate 1.2.2; 27 found; start..end, strand, type, name):
     28..254     +  promoter       RSV promoter: Rous sarcoma virus enhancer/promoter
    255..435     +  LTR            5' LTR (truncated): truncated 5' long terminal repeat (LTR) from HIV-1
    482..607     +  misc_feature   HIV-1 Ψ: packaging signal of human immunodeficiency virus type 1
    591..954     +  CDS            HIV-1 gag (fragment): gag protein from human immunodeficiency virus 1; gag
   1100..1333    +  misc_feature   RRE: The Rev response element (RRE) of HIV-1 allows for Rev-dependent mRNA export from the nucleus to the cytoplasm.
   1710..1736    +  CDS            Rev (fragment): human immunodeficiency virus 1 (HIV-1) Rev protein; rev; enhances nuclear export of unspliced and incompletely spliced viral mRNAs
   1746..1863    +  misc_feature   cPPT/CTS: central polypurine tract and central termination sequence of HIV-1
   1932..2143    +  promoter       EF-1α core promoter: core promoter for human elongation factor EF-1α
   2192..5974    +  CDS            SIK3: SIK3_HUMAN - Also known as KIAA0999 From Homo sapiens (Human).
   6041..6059    +  CDS            PuroR (fragment): puromycin N-acetyltransferase; pac from Streptomyces; confers resistance to puromycin
   6059..6850    +  CDS            neo: KKA2_KLEPN - Also known as kan, nptII. Experimental evidence at protein level: Swiss-Prot protein existence level 1. Resistance to kanamycin, neomycin, paromomycin, ribostamycin, butirosin and gentamicin B. From Klebsiella pneumoniae.
   6869..7457    +  misc_feature   WPRE: woodchuck hepatitis virus posttranscriptional regulatory element
   7508..7527    +  misc_feature   cPPT/CTS (fragment): central polypurine tract and central termination sequence of HIV-1
   7529..7762    +  LTR            3' LTR (ΔU3): self-inactivating 3' long terminal repeat (LTR) from HIV-1
   7840..7961    +  polyA_signal   SV40 poly(A) signal: SV40 polyadenylation signal
   8001..8136    +  rep_origin     SV40 ori: SV40 origin of replication
   8157..8175    -  promoter       T7 promoter: promoter for bacteriophage T7 RNA polymerase
   8183..8338    +  CDS            lacZα (fragment): LacZα fragment of β-galactosidase; lacZ fragment
   8343..8771    +  rep_origin     f1 ori (sequence partly withheld): f1 bacteriophage origin of replication; arrow indicates direction of (+) strand synthesis
   8824..8928    +  promoter       AmpR promoter: bla
   8929..9789    +  CDS            AmpR: β-lactamase; bla; confers resistance to ampicillin, carbenicillin, and related antibiotics
   9960..10548   +  rep_origin     ori: high-copy-number ColE1/pMB1/pBR322/pUC origin of replication
  10731..10823   +  CDS            lacI (fragment): lac repressor; lacI; The lac repressor binds to the lac operator to inhibit transcription in E. coli. This inhibition can be relieved by adding lactose or isopropyl-β-D-thiogalactopyranoside (IPTG).
  10836..10857   +  protein_bind   CAP binding site: CAP binding activates transcription in the presence of cAMP. E. coli catabolite activator protein
  10872..10902   +  promoter       lac promoter: promoter for the E. coli lac operon
  10906..10928   +  protein_bind   lac operator (fragment): The lac repressor binds to the lac operator to inhibit transcription in E. coli. This inhibition can be relieved by adding lactose or isopropyl-β-D-thiogalactopyranoside (IPTG). lac repressor encoded by lacI
  10971..10989   +  promoter       T3 promoter: promoter for bacteriophage T3 RNA polymerase
