[The description below was written by a language model from this plasmid's Addgene catalogue record and pLannotate feature annotations shown in this document.]
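Description:
LentiV_Neo_SIK3_CR_T142Q is a third-generation-style, self-inactivating HIV-1 lentiviral vector for stable expression of a modified human SIK3 (salt-inducible kinase 3) cDNA in mammalian cells. The roughly 11 kb plasmid is built on the LentiV_Neo backbone. It is propagated in E. coli through a high-copy ColE1/pUC origin with ampicillin selection, and it also carries an f1 origin and an SV40 origin. For virus production, an RSV promoter fused to a truncated 5' LTR drives the genomic RNA, which contains the Ψ packaging signal, a gag fragment, the RRE for Rev-dependent nuclear export and the cPPT/CTS. The genome ends in a ΔU3 3' LTR, which inactivates LTR promoter activity after integration, followed by an SV40 polyadenylation signal.

Within the provirus, the EFS (EF-1α core) promoter drives the 3.8 kb SIK3 open reading frame, followed by a neomycin phosphotransferase gene for G418 selection of transduced cells and a WPRE to enhance transcript expression. No separate promoter is annotated for neo, and the short interval between the two coding sequences is unannotated apart from a small puromycin-resistance remnant. The two genes therefore appear to be co-expressed from one transcript, but the record does not state the linking element.

The SIK3 insert carries two changes. A silent G501C substitution makes the cDNA resistant to CRISPR targeting, presumably by disrupting recognition by a guide RNA against the endogenous gene. The T142Q substitution alters the kinase gatekeeper residue. This design suits rescue experiments in which endogenous SIK3 is knocked out and replaced with the mutant. Gatekeeper mutations are generally used to alter kinase inhibitor sensitivity and so test on-target drug effects. The associated study concerned LKB1, SIK and MEF2C dependencies in acute myeloid leukemia.
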