Addgene plasmid #108109: LentiV_Neo_SIK3_CR_T142Q
Purpose: Lentiviral expression plasmid of human SIK3 cDNA (CRISPR-resistant silent mutation & gatekeeper mutation) with neomycin resistance gene
Depositing lab: Christopher Vakoc. Depositing organization: Cold Spring Harbor Laboratory. Publication: LKB1, Salt-Inducible Kinases, and MEF2C Are Linked Dependencies in Acute Myeloid Leukemia. Tarumoto Y, Lu B, Somerville TDD, Huang YH, Milazzo JP, Wu XS, Klingbeil O, El Demerdash O, Shi J, Vakoc CR. Mol Cell. 2018 Feb 28. pii: S1097-2765(18)30109-6. doi: 10.1016/j.molcel.2018.02.011. PubMed 29526696.
Backbone
  Vector backbone: LentiV_Neo
  Backbone size w/o insert (bp): 7210
  Total vector size (bp): 10989
  Vector type: Mammalian Expression, Lentiviral, CRISPR
  Selectable markers: Neomycin (select with G418)
Growth in bacteria
  Bacterial resistance: Ampicillin, 100 μg/mL
  Growth temperature: 37°C
  Growth strain: NEB Stable
  Copy number: High Copy
Gene/Insert
  Gene/Insert name: SIK3
  Species: H. sapiens (human)
  Insert size (bp): 3783
  Mutation: change guanine 501 to cytosine (silent mutation), change Threonine 142 to Glutamine
  GenBank ID: NM_001281749
  Entrez Gene: SIK3 (a.k.a. L19, QSK, SIK-3)
  Promoter: EFS promoter
  Cloning method: Ligation Independent Cloning
  Sequencing primers: 5′ AACTGGGAAAGTGATGTCGTGTACTG; 3′ GAGAACCTGCGTGCAATCCATC
Terms and licenses: Academic/Nonprofit Terms; Industry Terms: Not Available to Industry
How to cite: LentiV_Neo_SIK3_CR_T142Q was a gift from Christopher Vakoc (Addgene plasmid # 108109 ; http://n2t.net/addgene:108109 ; RRID:Addgene_108109)
